Addgene plasmid #64246: pU6a:sgRNA#2
Purpose: (Empty Backbone) expresses sgRNA under U6a promoter
Depositing lab: Wenbiao Chen. Depositing organization: Vanderbilt University. Publication: Multiplex Conditional Mutagenesis Using Transgenic Expression of Cas9 and sgRNAs. Yin L, Maddison LA, Li M, Kara N, LaFave MC, Varshney GK, Burgess SM, Patton JG, Chen W. Genetics. 2015 Apr 8. pii: genetics.115.176917. 10.1534/genetics.115.176917 PubMed 25855067.
Backbone
  Vector backbone: pLR-NN
  Backbone manufacturer: Adam Bogdanove, Daniel Voytas lab
  Backbone size (bp): 2568
  Modifications to backbone: zebrafish U6 promoter (U6a) directs a sgRNA expression. BsaI sites were added on both ends of U6a:sgRNA cassettes by PCR and PCR products were inserted into the ApaI/XbaI sites of pLR-NN from the Golden Gate TALEN kit.
  Vector type: CRISPR
Growth in bacteria
  Bacterial resistance: Spectinomycin, 50 μg/mL
  Growth temperature: 37°C
  Growth strain: Top10
  Copy number: High Copy
Gene/Insert
  Cloning method: Restriction Enzyme
Terms and licenses: Academic/Nonprofit Terms; Industry Terms: Not Available to Industry
How to cite: pU6a:sgRNA#2 was a gift from Wenbiao Chen (Addgene plasmid # 64246 ; http://n2t.net/addgene:64246 ; RRID:Addgene_64246)
