[The description below was written by a language model from this plasmid's Addgene catalogue record and pLannotate feature annotations shown in this document.]
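Description:
pU6a:sgRNA#2 is an empty-backbone CRISPR plasmid for expressing a single guide RNA from the zebrafish U6a promoter. It is built on pLR-NN, a small vector from the Golden Gate TALEN assembly kit. The U6a:sgRNA cassette was amplified by PCR with BsaI sites added at both ends and inserted between the ApaI and XbaI sites of the backbone. The plasmid is propagated in E. coli at high copy from a ColE1/pUC-type origin and is selected with spectinomycin through the aadA (SmR) aminoglycoside adenylyltransferase gene. That gene sits downstream of a class 1 integron Pc promoter fragment and a short remnant of a gentamicin resistance gene. Fragments of lacI and lacZα and the rrnB T1 and T2 terminators are also annotated; these appear to be leftover backbone sequence rather than functional parts of the payload.

The automated feature table, which covers the full 3,014 nt depositor sequence, identifies the Streptococcus pyogenes tracrRNA-derived scaffold of the sgRNA. It does not annotate the U6a promoter itself, which is known only from the catalogue description and presumably lies upstream of the scaffold. U6 is an RNA polymerase III promoter suited to producing short, uncapped transcripts such as guide RNAs. No target-specific spacer is recorded, consistent with the empty-backbone status, and the record does not say how a spacer is introduced. The flanking BsaI sites (a type IIS enzyme) and the "#2" designation suggest that this plasmid supplies one position in a Golden Gate assembly of several U6:sgRNA cassettes. This fits the associated work on multiplex conditional mutagenesis using transgenic expression of Cas9 and sgRNAs.
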