Features (pLannotate 1.2.2; 9 found; start..end, strand, type, name):
    496..563     +  misc_RNA       tracrRNA (fragment): trans-activating CRISPR RNA for the Streptococcus pyogenes CRISPR/Cas9 system
    682..705     +  promoter       Pc promoter (fragment): intI1 (promoter lies within the coding sequence); class 1 integron promoter
    881..937     +  CDS            GmR (fragment): gentamycin acetyltransferase; aacC1; confers resistance to gentamycin
    944..1735    +  CDS            SmR: aminoglycoside adenylyltransferase (Murphy, 1985); aadA; confers resistance to spectinomycin and streptomycin
   1828..2416    +  rep_origin     ori: high-copy-number ColE1/pMB1/pBR322/pUC origin of replication
   2599..2691    +  CDS            lacI (fragment): lac repressor; lacI; The lac repressor binds to the lac operator to inhibit transcription in E. coli. This inhibition can be relieved by adding lactose or isopropyl-β-D-thiogalactopyranoside (IPTG).
   2746..2773    -  terminator     rrnB T2 terminator: transcription terminator T2 from the E. coli rrnB gene
   2905..2948    +  terminator     rrnB T1 terminator: Escherichia coli rrnB; transcription terminator T1 from the E. coli rrnB gene
   2995..17      -  CDS            lacZα (fragment) (across the origin): LacZα fragment of β-galactosidase; lacZ fragment
>Addgene plasmid #64246 | pU6a:sgRNA#2 | depositor full sequence | sequence record 107705 | pU6a:sgRNA#2 sequence 3014 bps
GTAAAACGACGGCCAGTCTTAAGCTCGGGCCCGGTCTCTAGTCTTTCTCCAGCCTCGGTCATTCAGTAAG
ACGAGTTTCCTGCTCTCGGCGTCTTTTGTTCTGGTCTTCAAGGAGGGGGGAAATGTTCTGCGCATGCCTG
TGGGGGAGGGAGAAGGACACGTCACTGAAAACGTCCCTGCATCACACCGAGACACCCAATCACTCAAGCC
AAGACCAGATAATTTTGCATATGCTTTACAGTTTGAAAATTACCACGGTAATCCCTCACACAAACTCTGG
ATTTGAGATCTTTCAGGTTTTATCAGTTTGCAGGTTTATGTCACCATGATATAGGGTCAGACTTGATCTA
AGGGAGCTGAATAAGTGGTTTAGTCACTCACCACCTCCCAAAAACATACCCAGAAGTCCCTGGTATATAT
AGCTCTCCCTCCAGCTCTTGGTTCGAGAGACGACACTGCAGACTGTCGACCGTCTCTGTTTAAGAGCTAT
GCTGGAAACAGCATAGCAAGTTTAAATAAGGCTAGTCCGTTATCAACTTGAAAAAGTGGCACCGAGTCGG
TGCTTTTTTTAAACTCAAGAGACCTCTAGACCAGCCAGGACAGAAATGCCTCGACTTCGCTGCTACCCAA
GGTTGCCGGGTGACGCACACCGTGGAAACGGATGAAGGCACGAACCCAGTGGACATAAGCCTGTTCGGTT
CGTAAGCTGTAATGCAAGTAGCGTATGCGCTCACGCAACTGGTCCAGAACCTTGACCGAACGCAGCGGTG
GTAACGGCGCAGTGGCGGTTTTCATGGCTTGTTATGACTGTTTTTTTGGGGTACAGTCTATGCCTCGGGC
ATCCAAGCAGCAAGCGCGTTACGCCGTGGGTCGATGTTTGATGTTATGGAGCAGCAACGATGTTACGCAG
CAGGGCAGTCGCCCTAAAACAAAGTTAAACATTATGAGGGAAGCGGTGATCGCCGAAGTATCGACTCAAC
TATCAGAGGTAGTTGGCGTCATCGAGCGCCATCTCGAACCGACGTTGCTGGCCGTACATTTGTACGGCTC
CGCAGTGGATGGCGGCCTGAAGCCACACAGTGATATTGATTTGCTGGTTACGGTGACCGTAAGGCTTGAT
GAAACAACGCGGCGAGCTTTGATCAACGACCTTTTGGAAACTTCGGCTTCCCCTGGAGAGAGCGAGATTC
TCCGCGCTGTAGAAGTCACCATTGTTGTGCACGACGACATCATTCCGTGGCGTTATCCAGCTAAGCGCGA
ACTGCAATTTGGAGAATGGCAGCGCAATGACATTCTTGCAGGTATCTTCGAGCCAGCCACGATCGACATT
GATCTGGCTATCTTGCTGACAAAAGCAAGAGAACATAGCGTTGCCTTGGTAGGTCCAGCGGCGGAGGAAC
TCTTTGATCCGGTTCCTGAACAGGATCTATTTGAGGCGCTAAATGAAACCTTAACGCTATGGAACTCGCC
GCCCGACTGGGCTGGCGATGAGCGAAATGTAGTGCTTACGTTGTCCCGCATTTGGTACAGCGCAGTAACC
GGCAAAATCGCGCCGAAGGATGTCGCTGCCGACTGGGCAATGGAGCGCCTGCCGGCCCAGTATCAGCCCG
TCATACTTGAAGCTAGACAGGCTTATCTTGGACAAGAAGAAGATCGCTTGGCCTCGCGCGCAGATCAGTT
GGAAGAATTTGTCCACTACGTGAAAGGCGAGATCACCAAGGTAGTCGGCAAATAACCCTCGAGCCACCCA
TGACCAAAATCCCTTAACGTGAGTTACGCGTCGTTCCACTGAGCGTCAGACCCCGTAGAAAAGATCAAAG
GATCTTCTTGAGATCCTTTTTTTCTGCGCGTAATCTGCTGCTTGCAAACAAAAAAACCACCGCTACCAGC
GGTGGTTTGTTTGCCGGATCAAGAGCTACCAACTCTTTTTCCGAAGGTAACTGGCTTCAGCAGAGCGCAG
ATACCAAATACTGTCCTTCTAGTGTAGCCGTAGTTAGGCCACCACTTCAAGAACTCTGTAGCACCGCCTA
CATACCTCGCTCTGCTAATCCTGTTACCAGTGGCTGCTGCCAGTGGCGATAAGTCGTGTCTTACCGGGTT
GGACTCAAGACGATAGTTACCGGATAAGGCGCAGCGGTCGGGCTGAACGGGGGGTTCGTGCACACAGCCC
AGCTTGGAGCGAACGACCTACACCGAACTGAGATACCTACAGCGTGAGCATTGAGAAAGCGCCACGCTTC
CCGAAGGGAGAAAGGCGGACAGGTATCCGGTAAGCGGCAGGGTCGGAACAGGAGAGCGCACGAGGGAGCT
TCCAGGGGGAAACGCCTGGTATCTTTATAGTCCTGTCGGGTTTCGCCACCTCTGACTTGAGCGTCGATTT
TTGTGATGCTCGTCAGGGGGGCGGAGCCTATGGAAAAACGCCAGCAACGCGGCCTTTTTACGGTTCCTGG
CCTTTTGCTGGCCTTTTGCTCACATGTTCTTTCCTGCGTTATCCCCTGATTCTGTGGATAACCGTATTAC
CGCCTTTGAGTGAGCTGATACCGCTCGCCGCAGCCGAACGACCGAGCGCAGCGAGTCAGTGAGCGAGGAA
GCGGAAGAGCGCCCAATACGCAAACCGCCTCTCCCCGCGCGTTGGCCGATTCATTAATGCAGCTGGCACG
ACAGGTTTCCCGACTGGAAAGCGGGCAGTGAGCGCAACGCAATTAATACGCGTACCGCTAGCCAGGAAGA
GTTTGTAGAAACGCAAAAAGGCCATCCGTCAGGATGGCCTTCTGCTTAGTTTGATGCCTGGCAGTTTATG
GCGGGCGTCCTGCCCGCCACCCTCCGGGCCGTTGCTTCACAACGTTCAAATCCGCTCCCGGCGGATTTGT
CCTACTCAGGAGAGCGTTCACCGACAAACAACAGATAAAACGAAAGGCCCAGTCTTCCGACTGAGCCTTT
CGTTTTATTTGATGCCTGGCAGTTCCCTACTCTCGCGTTAACGCTAGCATGGATGTTTTCCCAGTCACGA
CGTT
