>Addgene plasmid #64246 | pU6a:sgRNA#2 | addgene partial sequence | sequence record 111381 | pCR8_F1 5'-ttgatgcctggcagttccct-3'
CACGACGTTGTAAAACGACGGCCAGTCTTAAGCTCGGGCCCGGTCTCTAGTCAAGTCTCTCAGCGTTTTC
TCCAGCCTCGGTCATTCAGTAAGACGAGTTTCCTGCTCTCGGCGTCTTTTGTTCTGGTCTTCAAGGAGGG
GGGAAATGTTCTGCGCATGCCTGTGGGGGAGGGAGAAGGACACGTCACTGAAAACGTCCCTGCATCACAC
CGAGACACCCAATCACTCAAGCCAAGACCAGATAATTTTGCATATGCTTTACAGTTTGAAAATTACCACG
GTAATCCCTCACACAAACTCTGGATTTGAGATCCTTCAGGTTTTATCAGTTTGCAGGTTTATGTCACCAT
GATATAGGGTCAGACTTGATCTAAGGGAGCTGAATAAGTGGTTTAGTCACTCACCACCTCCCAAAAACAT
ACCCAGAAGTCCCTGGTATATATAGCTCTCCCTCCAGCTCTTGGTTCGAGAGACGACACTGCAGACTGTC
GACCGTCTCTGTTTAAGAGCTATGCTGGAAACAGCATAGCAAGTTTAAATAAGGCTAGTCCGTTATCAAC
TTGAAAAAGTGGCACCGAGTCGGTGCTTTTTTTAAACTCAAGAGACCTCTAGACCAGCCAGGACAGAAAT
GCCTCGACTTCGCTGCTACCCAAGGTTGCCGGGTGACGCACACCGTGGAAACGGATGAAGGCACGAACCC
AGTGGACATAAGCCTGTTCGGTTCGTAAGCTGTAATGCAAGTAGCGTATGCGCTCACGCAACTGGTCCAG
AACCTTGACCGAACGCAGCGGTGGTAACGGCGCAGTGG
