>Addgene plasmid #64246 | pU6a:sgRNA#2 | addgene partial sequence | sequence record 111470 | pCR8_R1 5'-cgaaccgaacaggcttatgt-3'
CCGGCAACCTTGGGTAGCAGCGAAGTCGAGGCATTTCTGTCCTGGCTGGTCTAGAGGTCTCTTGAGTTTA
AAAAAAGCACCGACTCGGTGCCACTTTTTCAAGTTGATAACGGACTAGCCTTATTTAAACTTGCTATGCT
GTTTCCAGCATAGCTCTTAAACAGAGACGGTCGACAGTCTGCAGTGTCGTCTCTCGAACCAAGAGCTGGA
GGGAGAGCTATATATACCAGGGACTTCTGGGTATGTTTTTGGGAGGTGGTGAGTGACTAAACCACTTATT
CAGCTCCCTTAGATCAAGTCTGACCCTATATCATGGTGACATAAACCTGCAAACTGATAAAACCTGAAGG
ATCTCAAATCCAGAGTTTGTGTGAGGGATTACCGTGGTAATTTTCAAACTGTAAAGCATATGCAAAATTA
TCTGGTCTTGGCTTGAGTGATTGGGTGTCTCGGTGTGATGCAGGGACGTTTTCAGTGACGTGTCCTTCTC
CCTCCCCCACAGGCATGCGCAGAACATTTCCCCCCTCCTTGAAGACCAGAACAAAAGACGCCGAGAGCAG
GAAACTCGTCTTACTGAATGACCGAGGCTGGAGAAACGCTGAGAGACTTGACTAGAGACCGGGCCCGAGC
TTAAGACTGGCCGTCGTTTTACAACGTCGTGACTGGGAAA
